>Addgene plasmid #58089 | tdTomato-Dectin1A-N-10 | depositor partial sequence | sequence record 89225 | insert sequence
CCGCTAGCGCCACCATGGAATATCATCCTGATTTAGAAAATTTGGATGAAGATGGATATACTCAATTACA
CTTCGACTCTCAAAGCAATACCAGGATAGCTGTTGTTTCAGAGAAAGGATCGTGTGCTGCATCTCCTCCT
TGGCGCCTCATTGCTGTAATTTTGGGAATCCTATGCTTGGTAATACTGGTGATAGCTGTGGTCCTGGGTA
CCATGGCTATTTGGAGATCCAATTCAGGAAGCAACACATTGGAGAATGGCTACTTTCTATCAAGAAATAA
AGAGAACCACAGTCAACCCACACAATCATCTTTAGAAGACAGTGTGACTCCTACCAAAGCTGTCAAAACC
ACAGGGGTTCTTTCCAGCCCTTGTCCTCCTAATTGGATTATATATGAGAAGAGCTGTTATCTATTCAGCA
TGTCACTAAATTCCTGGGATGGAAGTAAAAGACAATGCTGGCAACTGGGCTCTAATCTCCTAAAGATAGA
CAGCTCAAATGAATTGGGATTTATAGTAAAACAAGTGTCTTCCCAACCTGATAATTCATTTTGGATAGGC
CTTTCTCGGCCCCAGACTGAAGTACCATGGCTCTGGGAGGATGGATCAACATTCTCTTCTAACTTATTTC
AGATCAGAACCACAGCTACCCAAGAAAACCCATCTCCAAATTGTGTATGGATTCACGTGTCAGTCATTTA
TGACCAACTGTGTAGTGTGCCCTCATATAGTATTTGTGAGAAGAAGTTTTCAATGAGCTCCGGAGGGGAT
CCACCGGTCGCCACCATGGTGAGCAAGGGCGAGGAGGTCATCAAAGAGTTCATGCGCTTCAAGGTGCGCA
TGGAGGGCTCCATGAACGGCCACGAGTTCGAGATCGAGGGCGAGGGCGAGGGCCGCCCCTACGAGGGCAC
CCAGACCGCCAAGCTGAAGGTGACCAAGGGCGGCCCCCTGCCCTTCGCCTGGGACATCCTGTCCCCCCAG
TTCATGTACGGCTCCAAGGCGTACGTGAAGCACCCCGCCGACATCCCCGATTACAAGAAGCTGTCCTTCC
CCGAGGGCTTCAAGTGGGAGCGCGTGATGAACTTCGAGGACGGCGGTCTGGTGACCGTGACCCAGGACTC
CTCCCTGCAGGACGGCACGCTGATCTACAAGGTGAAGATGCGCGGCACCAACTTCCCCCCCGACGGCCCC
GTAATGCAGAAGAAGACCATGGGCTGGGAGGCCTCCACCGAGCGCCTGTACCCCCGCGACGGCGTGCTGA
AGGGCGAGATCCACCAGGCCCTGAAGCTGAAGGACGGCGGCCACTACCTGGTGGAGTTCAAGACCATCTA
CATGGCCAAGAAGCCCGTGCAACTGCCCGGCTACTACTACGTGGACACCAAGCTGGACATCACCTCCCAC
AACGAGGACTACACCATCGTGGAACAGTACGAGCGCTCCGAGGGCCGCCACCACCTGTTCCTGGGGCATG
GCACCGGCAGCACCGGCAGCGGCAGCTCCGGCACCGCCTCCTCCGAGGACAACAACATGGCCGTCATCAA
AGAGTTCATGCGCTTCAAGGTGCGCATGGAGGGCTCCATGAACGGCCACGAGTTCGAGATCGAGGGCGAG
GGCGAGGGCCGCCCCTACGAGGGCACCCAGACCGCCAAGCTGAAGGTGACCAAGGGCGGCCCCCTGCCCT
TCGCCTGGGACATCCTGTCCCCCCAGTTCATGTACGGCTCCAAGGCGTACGTGAAGCACCCCGCCGACAT
CCCCGATTACAAGAAGCTGTCCTTCCCCGAGGGCTTCAAGTGGGAGCGCGTGATGAACTTCGAGGACGGC
GGTCTGGTGACCGTGACCCAGGACTCCTCCCTGCAGGACGGCACGCTGATCTACAAGGTGAAGATGCGCG
GCACCAACTTCCCCCCCGACGGCCCCGTAATGCAGAAGAAGACCATGGGCTGGGAGGCCTCCACCGAGCG
CCTGTACCCCCGCGACGGCGTGCTGAAGGGCGAGATCCACCAGGCCCTGAAGCTGAAGGACGGCGGCCAC
TACCTGGTGGAGTTCAAGACCATCTACATGGCCAAGAAGCCCGTGCAACTGCCCGGCTACTACTACGTGG
ACACCAAGCTGGACATCACCTCCCACAACGAGGACTACACCATCGTGGAACAGTACGAGCGCTCCGAGGG
CCGCCACCACCTGTTCCTGTACGGCATGGACGAGCTGTACAAGTAAGCGGCCGCGACTCTAGATCATAAT
CAGCCATACCACATTGAGA
