>Addgene plasmid #58089 | tdTomato-Dectin1A-N-10 | addgene partial sequence | sequence record 117727 | C-ter-GFP 5'-CTCCTCGCCCTTGCTCAC-3'
TTGAAACTTCTTCTCACAAATACTATATGAGGGCACACTACACAGTTGGTCATAAATGACTGACACGTGA
ATCCATACACAATTTGGAGATGGGTTTTCTTGGGTAGCTGTGGTTCTGATCTGAAATAAGTTAGAAGAGA
ATGTTGATCCATCCTCCCAGAGCCATGGTACTTCAGTCTGGGGCCGAGAAAGGCCTATCCAAAATGAATT
ATCAGGTTGGGAAGACACTTGTTTTACTATAAATCCCAATTCATTTGAGCTGTCTATCTTTAGGAGATTA
GAGCCCAGTTGCCAGCATTGTCTTTTACTTCCATCCCAGGAATTTAGTGACATGCTGAATAGATAACAGC
TCTTCTCATATATAATCCAATTAGGAGGACAAGGGCTGGAAAGAACCCCTGTGGTTTTGACAGCTTTGGT
AGGAGTCACACTGTCTTCTAAAGATGATTGTGTGGGTTGACTGTGGTTCTCTTTATTTCTTGATAGAAAG
TAGCCATTCTCCAATGTGTTGCTTCCTGAATTGGATCTCCAAATAGCCATGGTACCCAGGACCACAGCTA
TCACCAGTATTACCAAGCATAGGATTCCCAAAATTACAGCAATGAGGCGCCAAGGAGGAGATGCAGCACA
CGATCCTTTCTCTGAAACAACAGCTATCCTGGTATTGCTTTGAGAGTCGAAGTGTAATTGAGTATATCCA
TCTTCATCCAAATTTTCTAAATCAGGATGATATTCCATGGTGGCGCTAGCGGATCTGACGGTTCACTAAA
CCAGCTCTGCTTATATAGACCTCCCACCGTACACGCCTACCGCCCATTT
