>Addgene plasmid #58089 | tdTomato-Dectin1A-N-10 | addgene partial sequence | sequence record 134044 | CMV-F 5'-CGCAAATGGGCGGTAGGCGTG-3'
AGTGAACCGTCAGATCCGCTAGCGCCACCATGGAATATCATCCTGATTTAGAAAATTTGGATGAAGATGG
ATATACTCAATTACACTTCGACTCTCAAAGCAATACCAGGATAGCTGTTGTTTCAGAGAAAGGATCGTGT
GCTGCATCTCCTCCTTGGCGCCTCATTGCTGTAATTTTGGGAATCCTATGCTTGGTAATACTGGTGATAG
CTGTGGTCCTGGGTACCATGGCTATTTGGAGATCCAATTCAGGAAGCAACACATTGGAGAATGGCTACTT
TCTATCAAGAAATAAAGAGAACCACAGTCAACCCACACAATCATCTTTAGAAGACAGTGTGACTCCTACC
AAAGCTGTCAAAACCACAGGGGTTCTTTCCAGCCCTTGTCCTCCTAATTGGATTATATATGAGAAGAGCT
GTTATCTATTCAGCATGTCACTAAATTCCTGGGATGGAAGTAAAAGACAATGCTGGCAACTGGGCTCTAA
TCTCCTAAAGATAGACAGCTCAAATGAATTGGGATTTATAGTAAAACAAGTGTCTTCCCAACCTGATAAT
TCATTTTGGATAGGCCTTTCTCGGCCCCAGACTGAAGTACCATGGCTCTGGGAGGATGGATCAACATTCT
CTTCTAACTTATTTCAGATCAGAACCACAGCTACCCAAGAAAACCCATCTCCAAATTGTGTATGGATTCA
CGTGTCAGTCATTTATGACCAACTGTGTAGTGTGCCCTCATATAGTATTTGTGAGAAGAAGTTTTCAATG
AGCTCCGGAGGGGATCCACCGGTCGCCACCATGGTGAGCAAGGGCGAGGAGGTCATCAAAGAGTTCATGC
GCTT
