[The description below was written by a language model from this plasmid's Addgene catalogue record.]
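Description:
tdTomato-Dectin1A-N-10 is a mammalian expression plasmid built on the tdTomato-N1 backbone (about 4.75 kb without the insert), an N1-style fluorescent protein fusion vector. It is propagated in E. coli as a high-copy plasmid under kanamycin selection. The same backbone provides a neomycin resistance marker, so transfected mammalian cells can be selected with G418. No feature table accompanies the record, so the origin of replication, the polyadenylation signal and the exact arrangement of the resistance cassette are not explicitly documented. The use of an SV40 polyA reverse sequencing primer does suggest an SV40 polyadenylation signal downstream of the fusion.

The payload is human Dectin-1 isoform A, encoded by CLEC7A, a C-type lectin pattern-recognition receptor best known for binding fungal beta-glucans. It is expressed from the CMV immediate-early promoter, which drives strong constitutive transcription in most mammalian cell lines. The receptor coding sequence sits upstream of tdTomato, so the fluorescent protein is fused to the C terminus of Dectin-1A. The "N-10" in the name likely refers to a 10-residue linker between the two parts, but the record does not state this. tdTomato is a bright red-orange tandem-dimer fluorescent protein, listed here with excitation at 554 nm and emission at 581 nm.

The stated purpose is membrane localization. The construct therefore serves as a live- or fixed-cell imaging marker for visualising Dectin-1A at cellular membranes by fluorescence microscopy, in transiently transfected cells or in G418-selected stable lines. The cloning method is recorded as unknown.
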