Addgene plasmid #58089: tdTomato-Dectin1A-N-10
Purpose: Localization: Membrane, Excitation: 554, Emission: 581
Depositing lab: Michael Davidson. Depositing organization: Florida State University, Tallahassee.
Backbone
  Vector backbone: tdTomato-N1
  Backbone size w/o insert (bp): 4750
  Vector type: Mammalian Expression
  Selectable markers: Neomycin (select with G418)
Growth in bacteria
  Bacterial resistance: Kanamycin, 50 μg/mL
  Growth temperature: 37°C
  Growth strain: DH5alpha
  Copy number: High Copy
Gene/Insert
  Gene/Insert name: Dectin1A (alt name: NP_922938.1)
  Species: H. sapiens (human)
  Entrez Gene: CLEC7A (a.k.a. BGR, CANDF4, CD369, CLECSF12, DECTIN1, SCARE2)
  Promoter: CMV
  Tag / fusion protein: tdTomato (C terminal on backbone)
  Cloning method: Unknown
  Sequencing primers: 5′ CMV-F; 3′ SV40pA-R
Terms and licenses: Academic/Nonprofit Terms; Industry Terms: Not Available to Industry
Depositor comments: . Excitation = 554; Emission = 581
How to cite: tdTomato-Dectin1A-N-10 was a gift from Michael Davidson (Addgene plasmid # 58089 ; http://n2t.net/addgene:58089 ; RRID:Addgene_58089)
